Addgene plasmid #84354: CyRFP1-C1
Purpose: Expresses CyRFP1 fluorescent protein in an empty backbone
Depositing lab: Ryohei Yasuda. Depositing organization: Max Planck Florida Institute. Publication: Simultaneous dual-color fluorescence lifetime imaging with novel red-shifted fluorescent proteins. Laviv T, Kim BB, Chu J, Lam AJ, Lin MZ, Yasuda R. Nat Methods. 2016 Oct 31. doi: 10.1038/nmeth.4046. PubMed 27798609.
Backbone
  Vector backbone: EGFP-C1
  Backbone size w/o insert (bp): 4000
  Total vector size (bp): 4724
  Vector type: Mammalian Expression
Growth in bacteria
  Bacterial resistance: Kanamycin, 50 μg/mL
  Growth temperature: 37°C
  Growth strain: DH5alpha
  Copy number: High Copy
Gene/Insert
  Gene/Insert name: CyRFP1
  Species: Synthetic
  Insert size (bp): 702
  Mutation: H61M (compared with CyOFP)
  Promoter: CMV
  Cloning method: Gibson Cloning
  Sequencing primers: 5′ cggtgggaggtctatataagc; 3′ TGATCAGTTATCTAGATCCG
Terms and licenses: Academic/Nonprofit Terms; Industry Terms: Not Available to Industry
How to cite: CyRFP1-C1 was a gift from Ryohei Yasuda (Addgene plasmid # 84354 ; http://n2t.net/addgene:84354 ; RRID:Addgene_84354)
