[The description below was written by a language model from this plasmid's Addgene catalogue record and pLannotate feature annotations shown in this document.]
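Description:
CyRFP1-C1 is a mammalian expression plasmid built on the EGFP-C1 backbone, in which the fluorescent protein coding sequence is CyRFP1, inserted by Gibson cloning. The catalogue lists a total size of 4724 bp, while the depositor's full sequence underlying the feature table is 4716 nt, a small discrepancy the record does not explain. The plasmid is propagated in E. coli at high copy from a ColE1/pUC-type origin and selected with kanamycin. An f1 phage origin is also present, which could allow single-stranded DNA production.

The 702 bp CyRFP1 open reading frame is a synthetic gene that the record describes as carrying an H61M substitution relative to CyOFP. The automated annotation traces its lineage to Entacmaea quadricolor and labels it a rapidly maturing dimer; it also calls it a "yellow" protein, which sits oddly with the red-shifted description in the associated publication title. Expression is driven by the human cytomegalovirus immediate early enhancer and promoter and terminated by an SV40 polyadenylation signal. A multiple cloning site lies immediately downstream of the CyRFP1 coding sequence, the usual C1 arrangement that lets a gene of interest be fused to the C-terminus of the fluorescent protein. As deposited, no partner is inserted, so the plasmid expresses CyRFP1 alone.

A dual-purpose NeoR/KanR cassette (Tn5 aminoglycoside phosphotransferase) is preceded by a bacterial bla promoter and the SV40 enhancer/early promoter and followed by an HSV TK polyadenylation signal. It gives kanamycin resistance in bacteria and can give G418 resistance in mammalian cells. The short large T antigen, ble and bGH poly(A) hits are fragments, probably backbone remnants rather than functional parts. The construct was deposited alongside work on simultaneous dual-color fluorescence lifetime imaging, and it serves as a CyRFP1 expression control or a fusion-cloning backbone.
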