Features (pLannotate 1.2.2; 14 found; start..end, strand, type, name):
     61..364     +  enhancer       CMV enhancer: human cytomegalovirus immediate early enhancer
    365..568     +  promoter       CMV promoter: human cytomegalovirus (CMV) immediate early promoter
    613..1314    +  CDS            CyRFP1: CyRFP1 is a yellow fluorescent protein published in 2016, derived from Entacmaea quadricolor. It is reported to be a very rapidly-maturing dimer.
   1315..1380    +  misc_feature   MCS: multiple cloning site
   1397..1481    +  CDS            large T antigen (fragment): large T antigen from SV40 (simian virus 40)
   1504..1625    +  polyA_signal   SV40 poly(A) signal: SV40 polyadenylation signal
   1659..2087    -  rep_origin     f1 ori (sequence partly withheld): f1 bacteriophage origin of replication; arrow indicates direction of (+) strand synthesis
   2114..2218    +  promoter       AmpR promoter: bla
   2220..2577    +  promoter       SV40 promoter: SV40 enhancer and early promoter
   2612..3406    +  CDS            NeoR/KanR: aminoglycoside phosphotransferase from Tn5; aph(3')-II (or nptII); confers resistance to neomycin, kanamycin, and G418 (Geneticin®)
   3427..3579    +  CDS            ble (fragment): BLE_KLEPN - Experimental evidence at protein level: Swiss-Prot protein existence level 1. Binding protein with a strong affinity to the bleomycin family of antibiotics. Binds to CL990; an antimitotic-antibiotic compound. From Klebsiella pneumoniae.
   3638..3685    +  polyA_signal   HSV TK poly(A) signal: herpes simplex virus thymidine kinase polyadenylation signal (Cole and Stacy, 1985)
   3776..3792    -  polyA_signal   bGH poly(A) signal (fragment): bovine growth hormone polyadenylation signal
   4014..4602    +  rep_origin     ori: high-copy-number ColE1/pMB1/pBR322/pUC origin of replication
>Addgene plasmid #84354 | CyRFP1-C1 | depositor full sequence | sequence record 168280 | CyRFP1-C1 sequence 4716 bps
TAGTTATTAATAGTAATCAATTACGGGGTCATTAGTTCATAGCCCATATATGGAGTTCCGCGTTACATAA
CTTACGGTAAATGGCCCGCCTGGCTGACCGCCCAACGACCCCCGCCCATTGACGTCAATAATGACGTATG
TTCCCATAGTAACGCCAATAGGGACTTTCCATTGACGTCAATGGGTGGAGTATTTACGGTAAACTGCCCA
CTTGGCAGTACATCAAGTGTATCATATGCCAAGTACGCCCCCTATTGACGTCAATGACGGTAAATGGCCC
GCCTGGCATTATGCCCAGTACATGACCTTATGGGACTTTCCTACTTGGCAGTACATCTACGTATTAGTCA
TCGCTATTACCATGGTGATGCGGTTTTGGCAGTACATCAATGGGCGTGGATAGCGGTTTGACTCACGGGG
ATTTCCAAGTCTCCACCCCATTGACGTCAATGGGAGTTTGTTTTGGCACCAAAATCAACGGGACTTTCCA
AAATGTCGTAACAACTCCGCCCCATTGACGCAAATGGGCGGTAGGCGTGTACGGTGGGAGGTCTATATAA
GCAGAGCTGGTTTAGTGAACCGTCAGATCCGCTAGCGCTACCGGTCGCCACCATGGTGAGCAAGGGCGAG
GAGCTGATCAAGGAGAACATGAGAAGCAAGCTGTACCTGGAAGGCAGCGTGAACGGCCACCAGTTCAAGT
GCACCCACGAAGGGGAGGGCAAGCCCTACGAGGGCAAGCAGACCAACAGGATCAAGGTGGTGGAGGGAGG
CCCCCTGCCGTTCGCATTCGACATCCTGGCCACCATGTTTATGTACGGGAGCAAGGTGTTCATCAAGTAC
CCCGCCGACCTCCCCGATTATTTTAAGCAGTCCTTCCCTGAGGGCTTCACATGGGAGAGAGTCATGGTGT
TCGAAGACGGGGGCGTGCTGACCGCCACCCAGGACACCAGCCTCCAGGACGGCGAGCTCATCTACAACGT
CAAGCTCAGAGGGGTGAACTTCCCAGCCAACGGCCCCGTGATGCAGAAGAAAACACTGGGCTGGGAGCCC
AGCACCGAGACCATGTACCCCGCTGACGGCGGCCTGGAAGGCAGATGCGACAAGGCCCTGAAGCTCGTGG
GCGGGGGCCACCTGCACGTCAACTTCAAGACCACATACAAGTCCAAGAAACCCGTGAAGATGCCCGGCGT
CCACTACGTGGACCGCAGACTGGAAAGAATCAAGGAGGCCGACAACGAGACCTACGTCGAGCAGTACGAG
CACGCTGTGGCCAGATACTCCAACCTGGGCGGAGGCATGGACGAGCTGTACAAGTCCGGACTCAGATCTC
GAGCTCAAGCTTCGAATTCTGCAGTCGACGGTACCGCGGGCCCGGGATCCACCGGATCTAGATAACTGAT
CATAATCAGCCATACCACATTTGTAGAGGTTTTACTTGCTTTAAAAAACCTCCCACACCTCCCCCTGAAC
CTGAAACATAAAATGAATGCAATTGTTGTTGTTAACTTGTTTATTGCAGCTTATAATGGTTACAAATAAA
GCAATAGCATCACAAATTTCACAAATAAAGCATTTTTTTCACTGCATTCTAGTTGTGGTTTGTCCAAACT
CATCAATGTATCTTAACGCGTAAATTGTAAGCGTTAATATTTTGTTAAAATTCGCGTTAAATTTTTGTTA
AATCAGCTCATTTTTTAACCAATAGGCCGAAATCGGCAAAATCCCTTATAAATCAAAAGAATAGACCGAG
ATAGGGT
[37 nt withheld, positions 1758-1794]
AAAGAACGTGGACTCCAACGTCAAAGG
[49 nt withheld, positions 1822-1870]
T
[91 nt withheld, positions 1872-1962]
G
[124 nt withheld, positions 1964-2087]
CAGGTGGCACTTTTCGGGGAAATGTGCGCGGAACCCCTATTTGTTTATTTTTCTAAATACATTCAAATAT
GTATCCGCTCATGAGACAATAACCCTGATAAATGCTTCAATAATATTGAAAAAGGAAGAGTCCTGAGGCG
GAAAGAACCAGCTGTGGAATGTGTGTCAGTTAGGGTGTGGAAAGTCCCCAGGCTCCCCAGCAGGCAGAAG
TATGCAAAGCATGCATCTCAATTAGTCAGCAACCAGGTGTGGAAAGTCCCCAGGCTCCCCAGCAGGCAGA
AGTATGCAAAGCATGCATCTCAATTAGTCAGCAACCATAGTCCCGCCCCTAACTCCGCCCATCCCGCCCC
TAACTCCGCCCAGTTCCGCCCATTCTCCGCCCCATGGCTGACTAATTTTTTTTATTTATGCAGAGGCCGA
GGCCGCCTCGGCCTCTGAGCTATTCCAGAAGTAGTGAGGAGGCTTTTTTGGAGGCCTAGGCTTTTGCAAA
GATCGATCAAGAGACAGGATGAGGATCGTTTCGCATGATTGAACAAGATGGATTGCACGCAGGTTCTCCG
GCCGCTTGGGTGGAGAGGCTATTCGGCTATGACTGGGCACAACAGACAATCGGCTGCTCTGATGCCGCCG
TGTTCCGGCTGTCAGCGCAGGGGCGCCCGGTTCTTTTTGTCAAGACCGACCTGTCCGGTGCCCTGAATGA
ACTGCAAGACGAGGCAGCGCGGCTATCGTGGCTGGCCACGACGGGCGTTCCTTGCGCAGCTGTGCTCGAC
GTTGTCACTGAAGCGGGAAGGGACTGGCTGCTATTGGGCGAAGTGCCGGGGCAGGATCTCCTGTCATCTC
ACCTTGCTCCTGCCGAGAAAGTATCCATCATGGCTGATGCAATGCGGCGGCTGCATACGCTTGATCCGGC
TACCTGCCCATTCGACCACCAAGCGAAACATCGCATCGAGCGAGCACGTACTCGGATGGAAGCCGGTCTT
GTCGATCAGGATGATCTGGACGAAGAGCATCAGGGGCTCGCGCCAGCCGAACTGTTCGCCAGGCTCAAGG
CGAGCATGCCCGACGGCGAGGATCTCGTCGTGACCCATGGCGATGCCTGCTTGCCGAATATCATGGTGGA
AAATGGCCGCTTTTCTGGATTCATCGACTGTGGCCGGCTGGGTGTGGCGGACCGCTATCAGGACATAGCG
TTGGCTACCCGTGATATTGCTGAAGAGCTTGGCGGCGAATGGGCTGACCGCTTCCTCGTGCTTTACGGTA
TCGCCGCTCCCGATTCGCAGCGCATCGCCTTCTATCGCCTTCTTGACGAGTTCTTCTGAGCGGGACTCTG
GGGTTCGAAATGACCGACCAAGCGACGCCCAACCTGCCATCACGAGATTTCGATTCCACCGCCGCCTTCT
ATGAAAGGTTGGGCTTCGGAATCGTTTTCCGGGACGCCGGCTGGATGATCCTCCAGCGCGGGGATCTCAT
GCTGGAGTTCTTCGCCCACCCTAGGGGGAGGCTAACTGAAACACGGAAGGAGACAATACCGGAAGGAACC
CGCGCTATGACGGCAATAAAAAGACAGAATAAAACGCACGGTGTTGGGTCGTTTGTTCATAAACGCGGGG
TTCGGTCCCAGGGCTGGCACTCTGTCGATACCCCACCGAGACCCCATTGGGGCCAATACGCCCGCGTTTC
TTCCTTTTCCCCACCCCACCCCCCAAGTTCGGGTGAAGGCCCAGGGCTCGCAGCCAACGTCGGGGCGGCA
GGCCCTGCCATAGCCTCAGGTTACTCATATATACTTTAGATTGATTTAAAACTTCATTTTTAATTTAAAA
GGATCTAGGTGAAGATCCTTTTTGATAATCTCATGACCAAAATCCCTTAACGTGAGTTTTCGTTCCACTG
AGCGTCAGACCCCGTAGAAAAGATCAAAGGATCTTCTTGAGATCCTTTTTTTCTGCGCGTAATCTGCTGC
TTGCAAACAAAAAAACCACCGCTACCAGCGGTGGTTTGTTTGCCGGATCAAGAGCTACCAACTCTTTTTC
CGAAGGTAACTGGCTTCAGCAGAGCGCAGATACCAAATACTGTCCTTCTAGTGTAGCCGTAGTTAGGCCA
CCACTTCAAGAACTCTGTAGCACCGCCTACATACCTCGCTCTGCTAATCCTGTTACCAGTGGCTGCTGCC
AGTGGCGATAAGTCGTGTCTTACCGGGTTGGACTCAAGACGATAGTTACCGGATAAGGCGCAGCGGTCGG
GCTGAACGGGGGGTTCGTGCACACAGCCCAGCTTGGAGCGAACGACCTACACCGAACTGAGATACCTACA
GCGTGAGCTATGAGAAAGCGCCACGCTTCCCGAAGGGAGAAAGGCGGACAGGTATCCGGTAAGCGGCAGG
GTCGGAACAGGAGAGCGCACGAGGGAGCTTCCAGGGGGAAACGCCTGGTATCTTTATAGTCCTGTCGGGT
TTCGCCACCTCTGACTTGAGCGTCGATTTTTGTGATGCTCGTCAGGGGGGCGGAGCCTATGGAAAAACGC
CAGCAACGCGGCCTTTTTACGGTTCCTGGCCTTTTGCTGGCCTTTTGCTCACATGTTCTTTCCTGCGTTA
TCCCCTGATTCTGTGGATAACCGTATTACCGCCATGCAT
