>Addgene plasmid #84354 | CyRFP1-C1 | addgene partial sequence | sequence record 165181 | CMV-F 5'-CGCAAATGGGCGGTAGGCGTG-3'
AGCAGAGCTGGTTTAGTGAACCGTCAGATCCGCTAGCGCTACCGGTCGCCACCATGGTGAGCAAGGGCGA
GGAGCTGATCAAGGAGAACATGAGAAGCAAGCTGTACCTGGAAGGCAGCGTGAACGGCCACCAGTTCAAG
TGCACCCACGAAGGGGAGGGCAAGCCCTACGAGGGCAAGCAGACCAACAGGATCAAGGTGGTGGAGGGAG
GCCCCCTGCCGTTCGCATTCGACATCCTGGCCACCATGTTTATGTACGGGAGCAAGGTGTTCATCAAGTA
CCCCGCCGACCTCCCCGATTATTTTAAGCAGTCCTTCCCTGAGGGCTTCACATGGGAGAGAGTCATGGTG
TTCGAAGACGGGGGCGTGCTGACCGCCACCCAGGACACCAGCCTCCAGGACGGCGAGCTCATCTACAACG
TCAAGCTCAGAGGGGTGAACTTCCCAGCCAACGGCCCCGTGATGCAGAAGAAAACACTGGGCTGGGAGCC
CAGCACCGAGACCATGTACCCCGCTGACGGCGGCCTGGAAGGCAGATGCGACAAGGCCCTGAAGCTCGTG
GGCGGGGGCCACCTGCACGTCAACTTCAAGACCACATACAAGTCCAAGAAACCCGTGAAGATGCCCGGCG
TCCACTACGTGGACCGCAGACTGGAAAGAATCAAGGAGGCCGACAACGAGACCTACGTCGAGCAGTACGA
GCACGCTGTGGCCAGATACTCCAACCTGGGCGGAGGCATGGACGAGCTGTACAAGTCCGGACTCAGATCT
CGAGCTCAAGCTTCGAATTCTGCAGTCGACGGTACCGCGGGCCCGGGATCCACCGGATCTAGATAACTGA
TCATAATCAGCCATACCACATTTGTAGAGGTT
