>Addgene plasmid #84354 | CyRFP1-C1 | addgene partial sequence | sequence record 165182 | SV40pA-R 5'-GAAATTTGTGATGCTATTGC-3'
ACAAGTTAACAACAACAATTGCATTCATTTTATGTTTCAGGTTCAGGGGGAGGTGTGGGAGGTTTTTTAA
AGCAAGTAAAACCTCTACAAATGTGGTATGGCTGATTATGATCAGTTATCTAGATCCGGTGGATCCCGGG
CCCGCGGTACCGTCGACTGCAGAATTCGAAGCTTGAGCTCGAGATCTGAGTCCGGACTTGTACAGCTCGT
CCATGCCTCCGCCCAGGTTGGAGTATCTGGCCACAGCGTGCTCGTACTGCTCGACGTAGGTCTCGTTGTC
GGCCTCCTTGATTCTTTCCAGTCTGCGGTCCACGTAGTGGACGCCGGGCATCTTCACGGGTTTCTTGGAC
TTGTATGTGGTCTTGAAGTTGACGTGCAGGTGGCCCCCGCCCACGAGCTTCAGGGCCTTGTCGCATCTGC
CTTCCAGGCCGCCGTCAGCGGGGTACATGGTCTCGGTGCTGGGCTCCCAGCCCAGTGTTTTCTTCTGCAT
CACGGGGCCGTTGGCTGGGAAGTTCACCCCTCTGAGCTTGACGTTGTAGATGAGCTCGCCGTCCTGGAGG
CTGGTGTCCTGGGTGGCGGTCAGCACGCCCCCGTCTTCGAACACCATGACTCTCTCCCATGTGAAGCCCT
CAGGGAAGGACTGCTTAAAATAATCGGGGAGGTCGGCGGGGTACTTGATGAACACCTTGCTCCCGTACAT
AAACATGGTGGCCAGGATGTCGAATGCGAACGGCAGGGGGCCTCCCTCCACCACCTTGATCCTGTTGGTC
TGCTTGCCCTCGTAGGGCTTGCC
